Addgene plasmid #149079: pGBW-m4046189
Purpose: Yeast Expression plasmid for SARS-CoV-2 ORF7b
Depositing lab: Ginkgo Bioworks & Benjie Chen. Depositing organization: Ginkgo Bioworks.
Backbone
  Vector backbone: AmpR; 2u URA3
  Backbone size w/o insert (bp): 4078
  Vector type: Yeast Expression
  Selectable markers: URA3
Growth in bacteria
  Bacterial resistance: Ampicillin, 100 μg/mL
  Growth temperature: 37°C
  Growth strain: DH5alpha
  Copy number: High Copy
Gene/Insert
  Gene/Insert name: SARS-CoV-2 ORF7b
  Species: S. cerevisiae (budding yeast); Severe acute respiratory syndrome coronavirus 2
  Insert size (bp): 125
  Mutation: Saccharomyces cerevisiae recode 1
  Entrez Gene: ORF7b (a.k.a. GU280_gp08)
  Promoter: pTEF1
  Tag / fusion protein: Cleavable thrombin;MBP (C terminal on backbone)
  Cloning method: Unknown
Resource information
  A portion of this plasmid was derived from a plasmid made by: GinkgoBioworks
Depositor comments: NCBI Reference Sequence: YP_009725318.1. Created by gene synthesis with Not1 site. NGS used for QC was performed by Ginkgo and may not fully cover the entire plasmid.
How to cite: pGBW-m4046189 was a gift from Ginkgo Bioworks & Benjie Chen (Addgene plasmid # 149079 ; http://n2t.net/addgene:149079 ; RRID:Addgene_149079)
