[The description below was written by a language model from this plasmid's Addgene catalogue record and pLannotate feature annotations shown in this document.]
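Description:
pGBW-m4046189 is an episomal yeast expression plasmid, built as an E. coli–S. cerevisiae shuttle vector, for producing the SARS-CoV-2 accessory protein ORF7b. In bacteria it replicates from a ColE1/pUC-type origin and is selected with ampicillin through a β-lactamase gene that the annotation places downstream of a cat promoter. A rop annotation sits directly adjacent to AmpR, although the catalogue lists the plasmid as high copy. Short phage T3Te and T7Te terminators flank the bacterial origin, and a tonB terminator lies beyond the resistance cassette, presumably insulating these modules from transcriptional read-through. In yeast, the 2μ origin supports multicopy maintenance, and URA3 under its own promoter complements uracil auxotrophy and can be counterselected with 5-FOA.

The expression cassette uses the constitutive S. cerevisiae TEF1 promoter to drive a synthetic ORF7b coding sequence that was recoded for S. cerevisiae codon usage and made by gene synthesis. ORF7b is followed in the same orientation by a fragment of E. coli malE, consistent with the recorded C-terminal maltose-binding protein tag supplied by the backbone. The record describes a cleavable thrombin site joining the two, which would sit in the short unannotated gap between the coding regions and allow the tag to be removed after purification. A CYC1 terminator fragment ends the transcript. MBP generally aids solubility and permits amylose affinity purification, which is useful for a very small viral protein such as ORF7b. The record gives no purpose beyond yeast expression. The depositor notes that the sequencing used for quality control may not cover the whole plasmid.
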