Features (pLannotate 1.2.2; 14 found; start..end, strand, type, name):
     10..417     +  promoter       TEF1 promoter: S. cerevisiae TEF1; promoter for EF-1α
    431..559     +  CDS            NS7B_SARS2: Experimental evidence at protein level: Swiss-Prot protein existence level 1. From Severe acute respiratory syndrome coronavirus 2 (2019-nCoV) (SARS-CoV-2).
    575..1675    +  CDS            malE (fragment): MALE_ECO57 - Experimental evidence at protein level: Swiss-Prot protein existence level 1. Part of the ABC transporter complex MalEFGK involved in maltose/maltodextrin import. Binds maltose and higher maltodextrins. From Escherichia coli O157:H7.
   1704..1876    +  terminator     CYC1 terminator (fragment): S. cerevisiae CYC1; transcription terminator for CYC1
   1912..2088    +  promoter       URA3 promoter (fragment): S. cerevisiae URA3
   2089..2892    +  CDS            URA3: orotidine-5'-phosphate decarboxylase, required for uracil biosynthesis; S. cerevisiae URA3; yeast auxotrophic marker, counterselectable with 5-fluoroorotic acid (5-FOA)
   2975..3957    -  rep_origin     2μ ori: yeast 2μ plasmid origin of replication
   4035..4064    +  terminator     T3Te terminator: phage T3 early transcription terminator
   4086..4673    +  rep_origin     ori: high-copy-number ColE1/pMB1/pBR322/pUC origin of replication
   4685..4712    -  terminator     T7Te terminator: phage T7 early transcription terminator
   4736..4927    -  CDS            rop: Rop protein, which maintains plasmids at low copy number; rop
   4928..5788    -  CDS            AmpR: β-lactamase; bla; confers resistance to ampicillin, carbenicillin, and related antibiotics
   5789..5891    -  promoter       cat promoter: promoter of the E. coli cat gene encoding chloramphenicol acetyltransferase
   5892..5923    -  terminator     tonB terminator: bidirectional E. coli tonB-P14 transcription terminator
>Addgene plasmid #149079 | pGBW-m4046189 | depositor full sequence | sequence record 291532 | Full Sequence
GCGGCCGCCCCACACACCATAGCTTCAAAATGTTTCTACTCCTTTTTTACTCTTCCAGATTTTCTCGGAC
TCCGCGCATCGCCGTACCACTTCAAAACACCCAAGCACAGCATACTAAATTTCCCCTCTTTCTTCCTCTA
GGGTGTCGTTAATTACCCGTACTAAAGGTTTGGAAAAGAAAAAAGAGACCGCCTCGTTTCTTTTTCTTCG
TCGAAAAAGGCAATAAAAATTTTTATCACGTTTCTTTTTCTTGAAAATTTTTTTTTTTGATTTTTTTCTC
TTTCGATGACCTCCCATTGATATTTAAGTTAATAAACGGTCTTCAATTTCTCAAGTTTCAGTTTCATTTT
TCTTGTTCTATTACAACTTTTTTTACTTCTTGCTCATTAGAAAGAAAGCATAGCAATCTAATCTAAGTTT
TAATTACAAAATGATCGAGTTATCCTTGATAGATTTCTATCTATGTTTTTTGGCATTCCTGCTTTTTCTC
GTGTTGATTATGTTGATTATCTTCTGGTTCAGTTTAGAATTGCAAGACCATAATGAAACATGCCACGCCC
TCGTGCCGAGAGGTTCTAAAATCGAGGAAGGTAAGCTAGTCATTTGGATAAATGGAGATAAGGGTTACAA
CGGTTTGGCAGAAGTAGGCAAGAAATTTGAAAAGGACACAGGTATCAAGGTGACGGTTGAACATCCAGAC
AAGTTAGAAGAAAAATTCCCTCAAGTTGCTGCTACTGGTGATGGTCCCGACATTATTTTCTGGGCCCACG
ATCGTTTTGGTGGATATGCTCAGTCAGGTTTGCTGGCTGAGATCACCCCAGACAAGGCCTTCCAAGATAA
ATTGTACCCATTCACTTGGGATGCTGTCAGATACAACGGTAAGCTTATAGCATATCCAATTGCTGTTGAA
GCCTTATCGTTGATCTACAATAAGGACTTGTTACCTAACCCACCAAAGACATGGGAAGAAATTCCAGCTT
TGGATAAAGAGCTAAAGGCCAAGGGAAAAAGCGCTTTGATGTTTAACTTACAAGAACCTTATTTCACCTG
GCCATTAATCGCTGCTGACGGTGGTTACGCATTTAAATACGAAAACGGTAAGTATGACATTAAGGATGTC
GGCGTTGATAATGCTGGTGCAAAGGCTGGTTTGACCTTCTTGGTTGATTTAATAAAGAATAAACACATGA
ACGCTGACACTGACTACTCTATCGCCGAAGCCGCTTTCAACAAGGGTGAAACTGCTATGACCATAAATGG
TCCATGGGCCTGGAGTAACATTGATACTTCTAAAGTAAACTATGGTGTCACTGTTTTGCCTACATTCAAA
GGCCAACCATCCAAGCCCTTTGTCGGTGTTCTATCCGCTGGCATCAATGCTGCTTCTCCAAACAAGGAGC
TAGCTAAAGAATTTTTGGAAAATTACTTGTTAACTGACGAAGGTTTGGAGGCCGTTAACAAGGACAAGCC
ATTGGGTGCTGTCGCTTTGAAATCTTACGAAGAAGAATTGGCTAAGGATCCCAGAATTGCCGCTACCATG
GAGAACGCCCAAAAGGGTGAAATTATGCCAAACATCCCACAAATGTCAGCCTTCTGGTACGCAGTTAGGA
CTGCCGTGATTAATGCTGCTTCCGGTAGACAAACCGTCGACGAAGCATTAAAAGATGCTCAAACGTAAAC
AGGCCCCTTTTCCTTTGTCGATATCATGTAATTAGTTATGTCACGCTTACATTCACGCCCTCCTCCCACA
TCCGCTCTAACCGAAAAGGAAGGAGTTAGACAACCTGAAGTCTAGGTCCCTATTTATTTTTTTTAATAGT
TATGTTAGTATTAAGAACGTTATTTATATTTCAAATTTTTCTTTTTTTTCTGTACAAAGCGGCCGCCGAA
CCACTAGTGCACTGCAGTACACGGTTTCCTTGAAATTTTTTTGATTCGGTAATCTCCGAACAGAAGGAAG
AACGAAGGAAGGAGCACAGACTTAGATTGGTATATATACGCATATGTAGTGTTGAAGAAACATGAAATTG
CCCAGTATTCTTAACCCAACTGCACAGAACAAAAACGTGCAGGAAACGAAGATAAATCATGTCGAAAGCT
ACATATAAGGAACGTGCTGCTACTCATCCTAGTCCTGTTGCTGCCAAGCTATTTAATATCATGCACGAAA
AGCAAACAAACTTGTGTGCTTCATTGGATGTTCGTACCACCAAGGAATTACTGGAGTTAGTTGAAGCATT
AGGTCCCAAAATTTGTTTACTAAAAACACATGTGGATATCTTGACTGATTTTTCCATGGAGGGCACAGTT
AAGCCGCTAAAGGCATTATCCGCCAAGTACAATTTTTTACTCTTCGAGGACAGAAAATTTGCTGACATTG
GTAATACAGTCAAATTGCAGTACTCTGCGGGTGTATACAGAATAGCAGAATGGGCAGACATTACGAATGC
ACACGGTGTGGTGGGCCCAGGTATTGTTAGCGGTTTGAAGCAGGCGGCAGAAGAAGTAACAAAGGAACCT
AGAGGCCTTTTGATGTTAGCAGAATTGTCATGCAAGGGCTCCCTATCTACTGGAGAATATACTAAGGGTA
CTGTTGACATTGCGAAGAGCGACAAAGATTTTGTTATCGGCTTTATTGCTCAAAGAGACATGGGTGGAAG
AGATGAAGGTTACGATTGGTTGATTATGACACCCGGTGTGGGTTTAGATGACAAGGGAGATGCATTGGGT
CAACAGTATAGAACCGTGGATGATGTGGTTTCTACAGGATCTGACATTATTATTGTTGGAAGAGGACTAT
TTGCAAAGGGAAGGGATGCTAAGGTAGAGGGTGAACGTTACAGAAAAGCAGGCTGGGAAGCATATTTGAG
AAGATGCGGCCAGCAAAACTAAAAAACTGTATTATAAGTAAATGCATGTATACTAAACTCACAAATTAGA
GCTTCAATTTAATTATATCAGTTATTACCCGAGTAACGAAGCATCTGTGCTTCATTTTGTAGAACAAAAA
TGCAACGCGAGAGCGCTAATTTTTCAAACAAAGAATCTGAGCTGCATTTTTACAGAACAGAAATGCAACG
CGAAAGCGCTATTTTACCAACGAAGAATCTGTGCTTCATTTTTGTAAAACAAAAATGCAACGCGAGAGCG
CTAATTTTTCAAACAAAGAATCTGAGCTGCATTTTTACAGAACAGAAATGCAACGCGAGAGCGCTATTTT
ACCAACAAAGAATCTATACTTCTTTTTTGTTCTACAAAAATGCATCCCGAGAGCGCTATTTTTCTAACAA
AGCATCTTAGATTACTTTTTTTCTCCTTTGTGCGCTCTATAATGCAGTCTCTTGATAACTTTTTGCACTG
TAGGTCCGTTAAGGTTAGAAGAAGGCTACTTTGGTGTCTATTTTCTCTTCCATAAAAAAAGCCTGACTCC
ACTTCCCGCGTTTACTGATTACTAGCGAAGCTGCGGGTGCATTTTTTCAAGATAAAGGCATCCCCGATTA
TATTCTATACCGATGTGGATTGCGCATACTTTGTGAACAGAAAGTGATAGCGTTGATGATTCTTCATTGG
TCAGAAAATTATGAACGGTTTCTTCTATTTTGTCTCTATATACTACGTATAGGAAATGTTTACATTTTCG
TATTGTTTTCGATTCACTCTATGAATAGTTCTTACTACAATTTTTTTGTCTAAAGAGTAATACTAGAGAT
AAACATAAAAAATGTAGAGGTCGAGTTTAGATGCAAGTTCAAGGAGCGAAAGGTGGATGGGTAGGTTATA
TAGGGATATAGCACAGAGATATATAGCAAAGAGATACTTTTGAGCAATGTTTGTGGAAGCGGTATTCGCA
ATATTTTAGTAGCTCGTTACAGTCCGGTGCGTTTTTGGTTTTTTGAAAGTGCGTCATCAGAGCGCTTTTG
GTTTTCAAAAGCGCTCTGAAGTTCCTATACTTTCTAGCTAGAGAATAGGAACTTCCCGAGCGGCCGCGTG
TTACAAGCTTGACTCCAGCGTAACTGGACTGCAATCAACTCACTGGCTCACCTTCACGGGTGGGCCTTTC
TTCGGTAGAAAATCAAAGGATCTTCTTGAGATCCTTTTTTTCTGCGCGTAATCTGCTGCTTGCAAACAAA
AAAACCACCGCTACCAGCGGTGGTTTGTTTGCCGGATCAAGAGCTACCAACTCTTTTTCCGAGGTAACTG
GCTTCAGCAGAGCGCAGATACCAAATACTGTTCTTCTAGTGTAGCCGTAGTTAGGCCACCACTTCAAGAA
CTCTGTAGCACCGCCTACATACCTCGCTCTGCTAATCCTGTTACCAGTGGCTGCTGCCAGTGGCGATAAG
TCGTGTCTTACCGGGTTGGACTCAAGACGATAGTTACCGGATAAGGCGCAGCGGTCGGGCTGAACGGGGG
GTTCGTGCACACAGCCCAGCTTGGAGCGAACGACCTACACCGAACTGAGATACCTACAGCGTGAGCTATG
AGAAAGCGCCACGCTTCCCGAAGGGAGAAAGGCGGACAGGTATCCGGTAAGCGGCAGGGTCGGAACAGGA
GAGCGCACGAGGGAGCTTCCAGGGGTAAACGCCTGGTATCTTTATAGTCCTGTCGGGTTTCGCCACCTCT
GACTTGAGCATCGATTTTTGTGATGCTCGTCAGGGGGGCGGAGCCTATGGAAAAACGCCAGCAACGCAGA
AAGGCCCACCCGAAGGTGAGCCAGGTGATTACATTTGGGCCCTCATCAGAGGTTTTCACCGTCATCACCG
AAACGCGCGAGGCAGCTGCGGTAAAGCTCATCAGCGTGGTCGTGAAGCGATTCACAGATGTCTGCCTGTT
CATCCGCGTCCAGCTCGTTGAGTTTCTCCAGAAGCGTTAATGTCTGGCTTCTGATAAAGCGGGCCATGTT
AAGGGCGGTTTTTTCCTGTTTGGTCACTTACCAATGCTTAATCAGTGAGGCACCTATCTCAGCGATCTGT
CTATTTCGTTCATCCATAGTTGCCTGACTCCCCGTCGTGTAGATAACTACGATGCGGGAGGGCTTACCAT
CTGGCCCCAGTGCTGCAATGATACCGCGAGACCCACGCTCACCGGCTCCAGATTTATCAGCAATAAACCA
GCCAGCCGGGAGGGCCGAGCGCAGAAGTGATCCTGCAACTTTATCCGCCTCCATCCAGTCTATTAATTGT
TGCCGGGAAGCTAGAGTAAGTAGTTCGCCAGTTAATAGTTTGCGCAACGTTGTTGCCATTGCTACAGGCA
TCGTGGTGTCACGCTCGTCGTTTGGTATGGCTTCATTCAGCTCCGGTTCCCAACGATCAAGGCGAGTTAC
ATGATCCCCCATGTTGTGCAAAAAAGCGGTTAGCTCCTTCGGTCCTCCGATCGTTGCCAGAAGTAAGTTG
GCCGCAGTGTTATCACTCATGGTTATGGCAGCACTGCATAATTCTCTTACTGTCATGCCATCCGTGAGAT
GCTTTTCTGTGACTGGTGAGTACTCAACCAAGTCATTCTGAGAATAGTGTATGCGGCGACCGAGTTGCTC
TTGCCCGGCGTCAATACGGGATAATACCGCGCCACATAGCAGAACTTTAAAAGTGCTCATCATTGGAAAA
CGTTCTTCGGGGCGTAAACTCTCAAGGATCTTACCGCTGTTGAGATCCAGTTCGATGTAACCCACTCGTG
CACCCAACTGATCTTCAGCATCTTTTACTTTCACCAGCGTTTCTGGGTGAGCAAAAACAGGAAGGCAAAA
TGCCGCAAAAAAGGGAATAAGGGCGACACGGAAATGTTGAATACTCATTTTAGCTTCCTTAGCTCCTGAA
AATCTCGATAACTCAAAAAATACGCCCGGTAGTGATCTTATTTCATTATGGTGAAAGTTGGAACCTCTTA
CGTGCCGATCAAGTCAAAAGCCTCCGGTCGGAGGCTTTTGACTTTCTGCTATGGAGGTCAGGTATGATTT
AAATGGTCAGTTAGA
