>Addgene plasmid #149079 | pGBW-m4046189 | addgene partial sequence | sequence record 298071 | Ginkgo NGS Result
GCGGCCGCCCCACACACCATAGCTTCAAAATGTTTCTACTCCTTTTTTACTCTTCCAGATTTTCTCGGAC
TCCGCGCATCGCCGTACCACTTCAAAACACCCAAGCACAGCATACTAAATTTCCCCTCTTTCTTCCTCTA
GGGTGTCGTTAATTACCCGTACTAAAGGTTTGGAAAAGAAAAAAGAGACCGCCTCGTTTCTTTTTCTTCG
GATTTTTTTCTCTTTCGATGACCTCCCATTGATATTTAAGTTAATAAACGGTCTTCAATTTCTCAAGTTT
CAGTTTCATTTTTCTTGTTCTATTACAACTTTTTTTACTTCTTGCTCATTAGAAAGAAAGCATAGCAATC
TAATCTAAGTTTTAATTACAAAATGATCGAGTTATCCTTGATAGATTTCTATCTATGTTTTTTGGCATTC
CTGCTTTTTCTCGTGTTGATTATGTTGATTATCTTCTGGTTCAGTTTAGAATTGCAAGACCATAATGAAA
CATGCCACGCCCTCGTGCCGAGAGGTTCTAAAATCGAGGAAGGTAAGCTAGTCATTTGGATAAATGGAGA
TAAGGGTTACAACGGTTTGGCAGAAGTAGGCAAGAAATTTGAAAAGGACACAGGTATCAAGGTGACGGTT
GAACATCCAGACAAGTTAGAAGAAAAATTCCCTCAAGTTGCTGCTACTGGTGATGGTCCCGACATTATTT
TCTGGGCCCACGATCGTTTTGGTGGATATGCTCAGTCAGGTTTGCTGGCTGAGATCACCCCAGACAAGGC
CTTCCAAGATAAATTGTACCCATTCACTTGGGATGCTGTCAGATACAACGGTAAGCTTATAGCATATCCA
ATTGCTGTTGAAGCCTTATCGTTGATCTACAATAAGGACTTGTTACCTAACCCACCAAAGACATGGGAAG
AAATTCCAGCTTTGGATAAAGAGCTAAAGGCCAAGGGAAAAAGCGCTTTGATGTTTAACTTACAAGAACC
TTATTTCACCTGGCCATTAATCGCTGCTGACGGTGGTTACGCATTTAAATACGAAAACGGTAAGTATGAC
ATTAAGGATGTCGGCGTTGATAATGCTGGTGCAAAGGCTGGTTTGACCTTCTTGGTTGATTTAATAAAGA
ATAAACACATGAACGCTGACACTGACTACTCTATCGCCGAAGCCGCTTTCAACAAGGGTGAAACTGCTAT
GACCATAAATGGTCCATGGGCCTGGAGTAACATTGATACTTCTAAAGTAAACTATGGTGTCACTGTTTTG
CCTACATTCAAAGGCCAACCATCCAAGCCCTTTGTCGGTGTTCTATCCGCTGGCATCAATGCTGCTTCTC
CAAACAAGGAGCTAGCTAAAGAATTTTTGGAAAATTACTTGTTAACTGACGAAGGTTTGGAGGCCGTTAA
CAAGGACAAGCCATTGGGTGCTGTCGCTTTGAAATCTTACGAAGAAGAATTGGCTAAGGATCCCAGAATT
GCCGCTACCATGGAGAACGCCCAAAAGGGTGAAATTATGCCAAACATCCCACAAATGTCAGCCTTCTGGT
ACGCAGTTAGGACTGCCGTGATTAATGCTGCTTCCGGTAGACAAACCGTCGACGAAGCATTAAAAGATGC
TCAAACGTAAACAGGCCCCTTTTCCTTTGTCGATATCATGTAATTAGTTATGTCACGCTTACATTCACGC
CCTCCTCCCACATCCGCTCTAACCGAAAAGGAAGGAGTTAGACAACCTGAAGTCTAGGTCCCTATTTATT
TTTTTTAATAGTTATGTTAGTATTAAGAACGTTATTTATATTTCAAATTTTTCTTTTTTTTCTGTACAAA
GCGGCCGCCGAACCACTAGTGCACTGCAGTACACGGTTTCCTTGAAATTTTTTTGATTCGGTAATCTCCG
AACAGAAGGAAGAACGAAGGAAGGAGCACAGACTTAGATTGGTATATATACGCATATGTAGTGTTGAAGA
AACATGAAATTGCCCAGTATTCTTAACCCAACTGCACAGAACAAAAACGTGCAGGAAACGAAGATAAATC
ATGTCGAAAGCTACATATAAGGAACGTGCTGCTACTCATCCTAGTCCTGTTGCTGCCAAGCTATTTAATA
TCATGCACGAAAAGCAAACAAACTTGTGTGCTTCATTGGATGTTCGTACCACCAAGGAATTACTGGAGTT
AGTTGAAGCATTAGGTCCCAAAATTTGTTTACTAAAAACACATGTGGATATCTTGACTGATTTTTCCATG
GAGGGCACAGTTAAGCCGCTAAAGGCATTATCCGCCAAGTACAATTTTTTACTCTTCGAGGACAGAAAAT
TTGCTGACATTGGTAATACAGTCAAATTGCAGTACTCTGCGGGTGTATACAGAATAGCAGAATGGGCAGA
CATTACGAATGCACACGGTGTGGTGGGCCCAGGTATTGTTAGCGGTTTGAAGCAGGCGGCAGAAGAAGTA
ACAAAGGAACCTAGAGGCCTTTTGATGTTAGCAGAATTGTCATGCAAGGGCTCCCTATCTACTGGAGAAT
ATACTAAGGGTACTGTTGACATTGCGAAGAGCGACAAAGATTTTGTTATCGGCTTTATTGCTCAAAGAGA
CATGGGTGGAAGAGATGAAGGTTACGATTGGTTGATTATGACACCCGGTGTGGGTTTAGATGACAAGGGA
GATGCATTGGGTCAACAGTATAGAACCGTGGATGATGTGGTTTCTACAGGATCTGACATTATTATTGTTG
GAAGAGGACTATTTGCAAAGGGAAGGGATGCTAAGGTAGAGGGTGAACGTTACAGAAAAGCAGGCTGGGA
AGCATATTTGAGAAGATGCGGCCAGCAAAACTAAAAAACTGTATTATAAGTAAATGCATGTATACTAAAC
TCACAAATTAGAGCTTCAATTTAATTATATCAGTTATTACCCGAGTAACGAAGCATCTGTGCTTCATTTT
GTAGAACAAAAATGCAACGCGAGAGCGCTAATTTTTCAAACAAAGAATCTGAGCTGCATTTTTACAGAAC
AGAAATGCAACGCGAAAGCGCTATTTTACCAACGAAGAATCTGTGCTTCATTTTTGTAAAACAAAAATGC
AACGCGAGAGCGCTAATTTTTCAAACAAAGAATCTGAGCTGCATTTTTACAGAACAGAAATGCAACGCGA
GAGCGCTATTTTACCAACAAAGAATCTATACTTCTTTTTTGTTCTACAAAAATGCATCCCGAGAGCGCTA
TTTTTCTAACAAAGCATCTTAGATTACTTTTTTTCTCCTTTGTGCGCTCTATAATGCAGTCTCTTGATAA
CTTTTTGCACTGTAGGTCCGTTAAGGTTAGAAGAAGGCTACTTTGGTGTCTATTTTCTCTTCCATAAAAA
AAGCCTGACTCCACTTCCCGCGTTTACTGATTACTAGCGAAGCTGCGGGTGCATTTTTTCAAGATAAAGG
CATCCCCGATTATATTCTATACCGATGTGGATTGCGCATACTTTGTGAACAGAAAGTGATAGCGTTGATG
ATTCTTCATTGGTCAGAAAATTATGAACGGTTTCTTCTATTTTGTCTCTATATACTACGTATAGGAAATG
TTTACATTTTCGTATTGTTTTCGATTCACTCTATGAATAGTTCTTACTACAATTTTTTTGTCTAAAGAGT
AATACTAGAGATAAACATAAAAAATGTAGAGGTCGAGTTTAGATGCAAGTTCAAGGAGCGAAAGGTGGAT
GGGTAGGTTATATAGGGATATAGCACAGAGATATATAGCAAAGAGATACTTTTGAGCAATGTTTGTGGAA
GCGGTATTCGCAATATTTTAGTAGCTCGTTACAGTCCGGTGCGTTTTTGGTTTTTTGAAAGTGCGTCATC
AGAGCGCTTTTGGTTTTCAAAAGCGCTCTGAAGTTCCTATACTTTCTAGCTAGAGAATAGGAACTTCCCG
AGCGGCCGCGTGTTACAAGCTTGACTCCAGCGTAACTGGACTGCAATCAACTCACTGGCTCACCTTCACG
GGTGGGCCTTTCTTCGGTAGAAAATCAAAGGATCTTCTTGAGATCCTTTTTTTCTGCGCGTAATCTGCTG
CTTGCAAACAAAAAAACCACCGCTACCAGCGGTGGTTTGTTTGCCGGATCAAGAGCTACCAACTCTTTTT
CCGAGGTAACTGGCTTCAGCAGAGCGCAGATACCAAATACTGTTCTTCTAGTGTAGCCGTAGTTAGGCCA
CCACTTCAAGAACTCTGTAGCACCGCCTACATACCTCGCTCTGCTAATCCTGTTACCAGTGGCTGCTGCC
AGTGGCGATAAGTCGTGTCTTACCGGGTTGGACTCAAGACGATAGTTACCGGATAAGGCGCAGCGGTCGG
GCTGAACGGGGGGTTCGTGCACACAGCCCAGCTTGGAGCGAACGACCTACACCGAACTGAGATACCTACA
GCGTGAGCTATGAGAAAGCGCCACGCTTCCCGAAGGGAGAAAGGCGGACAGGTATCCGGTAAGCGGCAGG
GTCGGAACAGGAGAGCGCACGAGGGAGCTTCCAGGGGTAAACGCCTGGTATCTTTATAGTCCTGTCGGGT
TTCGCCACCTCTGACTTGAGCATCGATTTTTGTGATGCTCGTCAGGGGGGCGGAGCCTATGGAAAAACGC
CAGCAACGCAGAAAGGCCCACCCGAAGGTGAGCCAGGTGATTACATTTGGGCCCTCATCAGAGGTTTTCA
CCGTCATCACCGAAACGCGCGAGGCAGCTGCGGTAAAGCTCATCAGCGTGGTCGTGAAGCGATTCACAGA
TGTCTGCCTGTTCATCCGCGTCCAGCTCGTTGAGTTTCTCCAGAAGCGTTAATGTCTGGCTTCTGATAAA
GCGGGCCATGTTAAGGGCGGTTTTTTCCTGTTTGGTCACTTACCAATGCTTAATCAGTGAGGCACCTATC
TCAGCGATCTGTCTATTTCGTTCATCCATAGTTGCCTGACTCCCCGTCGTGTAGATAACTACGATGCGGG
AGGGCTTACCATCTGGCCCCAGTGCTGCAATGATACCGCGAGACCCACGCTCACCGGCTCCAGATTTATC
AGCAATAAACCAGCCAGCCGGGAGGGCCGAGCGCAGAAGTGATCCTGCAACTTTATCCGCCTCCATCCAG
TCTATTAATTGTTGCCGGGAAGCTAGAGTAAGTAGTTCGCCAGTTAATAGTTTGCGCAACGTTGTTGCCA
TTGCTACAGGCATCGTGGTGTCACGCTCGTCGTTTGGTATGGCTTCATTCAGCTCCGGTTCCCAACGATC
AAGGCGAGTTACATGATCCCCCATGTTGTGCAAAAAAGCGGTTAGCTCCTTCGGTCCTCCGATCGTTGCC
AGAAGTAAGTTGGCCGCAGTGTTATCACTCATGGTTATGGCAGCACTGCATAATTCTCTTACTGTCATGC
CATCCGTGAGATGCTTTTCTGTGACTGGTGAGTACTCAACCAAGTCATTCTGAGAATAGTGTATGCGGCG
ACCGAGTTGCTCTTGCCCGGCGTCAATACGGGATAATACCGCGCCACATAGCAGAACTTTAAAAGTGCTC
ATCATTGGAAAACGTTCTTCGGGGCGTAAACTCTCAAGGATCTTACCGCTGTTGAGATCCAGTTCGATGT
AACCCACTCGTGCACCCAACTGATCTTCAGCATCTTTTACTTTCACCAGCGTTTCTGGGTGAGCAAAAAC
AGGAAGGCAAAATGCCGCAAAAAAGGGAATAAGGGCGACACGGAAATGTTGAATACTCATTTTAGCTTCC
TTAGCTCCTGAAAATCTCGATAACTCAAAAAATACGCCCGGTAGTGATCTTATTTCATTATGGTGAAAGT
TGGAACCTCTTACGTGCCGATCAAGTCAAAAGCCTCCGGTCGGAGGCTTTTGACTTTCTGCTATGGAGGT
CAGGTATGATTTAAATGGTCAGTTAGA
